Addgene plasmid #152930: pGBW-m4133669
Purpose: Mammalian expression plasmid for SARS-CoV-2 ORF3a protein
Depositing lab: Ginkgo Bioworks & Benjie Chen. Depositing organization: Ginkgo Bioworks.
Backbone
  Vector backbone: pTwist_CMV_6
  Backbone size w/o insert (bp): 4180
  Vector type: Mammalian Expression
Growth in bacteria
  Bacterial resistance: Ampicillin, 100 μg/mL
  Growth temperature: 37°C
  Growth strain: DH5alpha
  Copy number: High Copy
Gene/Insert
  Gene/Insert name: SARS-CoV-2 ORF3a protein
  Species: Severe acute respiratory syndrome coronavirus 2
  Insert size (bp): 821
  Mutation: wt
  Entrez Gene: ORF3a (a.k.a. GU280_gp03)
  Promoter: CMV
  Tag / fusion protein: Cleavable TEV;6xHis-003 (C terminal on backbone)
  Cloning method: Unknown
Resource information
  A portion of this plasmid was derived from a plasmid made by: GinkgoBioworks
Depositor comments: NCBI reference sequence: YP_009724391.1
How to cite: pGBW-m4133669 was a gift from Ginkgo Bioworks & Benjie Chen (Addgene plasmid # 152930 ; http://n2t.net/addgene:152930 ; RRID:Addgene_152930)
