[The description below was written by a language model from this plasmid's Addgene catalogue record and pLannotate feature annotations shown in this document.]
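Description:
pGBW-m4133669 is a mammalian expression plasmid built on the pTwist_CMV_6 backbone for producing the SARS-CoV-2 ORF3a protein in transfected cells. It is propagated in E. coli as a high-copy plasmid through a ColE1/pUC-type origin of replication and is selected with ampicillin via a full-length β-lactamase (AmpR) gene. No mammalian selection marker is annotated, so the record supports transient expression rather than stable selection. Two full-sequence records of 5,052 nt, one from the depositor and one from repository sequencing, carry the same set of features in the same order and differ only in where the circular sequence is numbered from.

The payload is the wild-type ORF3a coding sequence, matched by annotation to the SARS-CoV-2 ORF3a protein. This protein is a viroporin-type accessory protein described as forming ion channels at endosomes and lysosomes, contributing to virus egress through lysosomal trafficking and interfering with autophagosome–lysosome fusion. Transcription is driven by the human cytomegalovirus immediate early enhancer and promoter, although the automated annotation picks up the promoter region only as fragments and a truncated CMV form. The transcript ends at an SV40 polyadenylation signal.

The backbone supplies a C-terminal tag described as a TEV-cleavable 6xHis. The His tag is annotated just downstream of the ORF, while the TEV site itself is not separately annotated. This arrangement allows affinity purification or detection, followed by tag removal. The expression unit and the bacterial segment are flanked by T7 and rrnG transcription terminators, a synthetic poly(A) signal and β-globin insulator elements, which limit read-through and interference between modules. The construct suits functional, localisation, interaction or purification studies of ORF3a in mammalian cells.
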