Features (pLannotate 1.2.2; 17 found; start..end, strand, type, name):
      5..829     +  CDS            AP3A_SARS2: Experimental evidence at protein level: Swiss-Prot protein existence level 1. Plays a role in virus egress via lysosomal trafficking (PubMed:33157038, PubMed:33422265). Forms homotetrameric ion channels (viroporin) localized at endosomes and lysosomes, that may induce deacidification of lysosomes thereby allowing safe virion egress through lysosomal trafficking (By similarity) (PubMed:33157038, PubMed:33422265). Also blocks formation of autolysosomes through binding and sequestering host TMUB1/HOPS on late endosomes. This prevents fusion of autophagosomes with lysosomes, disrupting autophagy a
    851..868     +  CDS            6xHis: 6xHis affinity tag
    921..1042    -  polyA_signal   SV40 poly(A) signal: SV40 polyadenylation signal
   1065..1134    -  CDS            large T antigen (fragment): large T antigen from SV40 (simian virus 40)
   1157..1203    +  terminator     T7 terminator: transcription terminator for bacteriophage T7 RNA polymerase
   1233..1369    +  terminator     rrnG terminator: transcription terminator from the E. coli ribosomal RNA rrnG operon (Albrechtsen et al., 1991)
   1414..1485    +  misc_feature   3' β-globin insulator: insulator downstream of the human β-globin locus (Farrell et al., 2002)
   1711..2299    -  rep_origin     ori: high-copy-number ColE1/pMB1/pBR322/pUC origin of replication
   2471..2535    -  CDS            bla(M) (fragment): β-lactamase lacking the signal sequence; bla(M); allows cytosolic expression of β-lactamase
   3045..3905    +  CDS            AmpR: β-lactamase; bla; confers resistance to ampicillin, carbenicillin, and related antibiotics
   3918..4054    +  terminator     rrnG terminator: transcription terminator from the E. coli ribosomal RNA rrnG operon (Albrechtsen et al., 1991)
   4206..4277    +  misc_feature   5' β-globin insulator: insulator upstream of the human β-globin locus (Farrell et al., 2002)
   4282..4328    -  terminator     T7 terminator: transcription terminator for bacteriophage T7 RNA polymerase
   4346..4394    -  polyA_signal   poly(A) signal: synthetic polyadenylation signal
   4475..4778    +  enhancer       CMV enhancer: human cytomegalovirus immediate early enhancer
   4851..4868    -  promoter       CMV promoter (fragment): human cytomegalovirus (CMV) immediate early promoter
   4931..4982    +  promoter       CMVd2 promoter: truncated human cytomegalovirus (CMV) immediate early promoter that yields moderately reduced expression relative to the full-length promoter
>Addgene plasmid #152930 | pGBW-m4133669 | depositor full sequence | sequence record 295942 | Full Sequence
CACCATGGATTTGTTTATGAGAATCTTCACAATTGGAACTGTAACTTTGAAGCAAGGTGAAATCAAGGAT
GCTACTCCTTCAGATTTTGTTCGCGCTACTGCAACGATACCGATACAAGCCTCACTCCCTTTCGGATGGC
TTATTGTTGGCGTTGCACTTCTTGCTGTTTTTCAGAGCGCTTCCAAAATCATAACCCTCAAAAAGAGATG
GCAACTAGCACTCTCCAAGGGTGTTCACTTTGTTTGCAACTTGCTGTTGTTGTTTGTAACAGTTTACTCA
CACCTTTTGCTCGTTGCTGCTGGCCTTGAAGCCCCTTTTCTCTATCTTTATGCTTTAGTCTACTTCTTGC
AGAGTATAAACTTTGTAAGAATAATAATGAGGCTTTGGCTTTGCTGGAAATGCCGTTCCAAAAACCCATT
ACTTTATGATGCCAACTATTTTCTTTGCTGGCATACTAATTGTTACGACTATTGTATACCTTACAATAGT
GTAACTTCTTCAATTGTCATTACTTCAGGTGATGGCACAACAAGTCCTATTTCTGAACATGACTACCAGA
TTGGTGGTTATACTGAAAAATGGGAATCTGGAGTAAAAGACTGTGTTGTATTACACAGTTACTTCACTTC
AGACTATTACCAGCTGTACTCAACTCAATTGAGTACAGACACTGGTGTTGAACATGTTACCTTCTTCATC
TACAATAAAATTGTTGATGAGCCTGAAGAACATGTCCAAATTCACACAATCGACGGTTCATCCGGAGTTG
TTAATCCAGTAATGGAACCAATTTATGATGAACCGACGACGACTACTAGCGTGCCTTTGGAAAACCTTTA
CTTTCAGTCGCACCATCACCATCACCATTAAGCTAGCTTGACTGACTGAGATACAGCGTACCTTCAGCTC
ACAGACATGATAAGATACATTGATGAGTTTGGACAAACCACAACTAGAATGCAGTGAAAAAAATGCTTTA
TTTGTGAAATTTGTGATGCTATTGCTTTATTTGTAACCATTATAAGCTGCAATAAACAAGTTAACAACAA
CAATTGCATTCATTTTATGTTTCAGGTTCAGGGGGAGGTGTGGGAGGTTTTTTAAAGCAAGTAAAACCTC
TACAAATGTGGTATTGGCCCATCTCTATCGGTATCGTAGCATAACCCCTTGGGGCCTCTAAACGGGTCTT
GAGGGGTTTTTTGTGCCCCTCGGGCCGGATTGCTATCTACCGGCATTGGCGCAGAAAAAAATGCCTGATG
CGACGCTGCGCGTCTTATACTCCCACATATGCCAGATTCAGCAACGGATACGGCTTCCCCAACTTGCCCA
CTTCCATACGTGTCCTCCTTACCAGAAATTTATCCTTAAGGTCGTCAGCTATCCTGCAGGCGATCTCTCG
ATTTCGATCAAGACATTCCTTTAATGGTCTTTTCTGGACACCACTAGGGGTCAGAAGTAGTTCATCAAAC
TTTCTTCCCTCCCTAATCTCATTGGTTACCTTGGGCTATCGAAACTTAATTAACCAGTCAAGTCAGCTAC
TTGGCGAGATCGACTTGTCTGGGTTTCGACTACGCTCAGAATTGCGTCAGTCAAGTTCGATCTGGTCCTT
GCTATTGCACCCGTTCTCCGATTACGAGTTTCATTTAAATCATGTGAGCAAAAGGCCAGCAAAAGGCCAG
GAACCGTAAAAAGGCCGCGTTGCTGGCGTTTTTCCATAGGCTCCGCCCCCCTGACGAGCATCACAAAAAT
CGACGCTCAAGTCAGAGGTGGCGAAACCCGACAGGACTATAAAGATACCAGGCGTTTCCCCCTGGAAGCT
CCCTCGTGCGCTCTCCTGTTCCGACCCTGCCGCTTACCGGATACCTGTCCGCCTTTCTCCCTTCGGGAAG
CGTGGCGCTTTCTCATAGCTCACGCTGTAGGTATCTCAGTTCGGTGTAGGTCGTTCGCTCCAAGCTGGGC
TGTGTGCACGAACCCCCCGTTCAGCCCGACCGCTGCGCCTTATCCGGTAACTATCGTCTTGAGTCCAACC
CGGTAAGACACGACTTATCGCCACTGGCAGCAGCCACTGGTAACAGGATTAGCAGAGCGAGGTATGTAGG
CGGTGCTACAGAGTTCTTGAAGTGGTGGCCTAACTACGGCTACACTAGAAGAACAGTATTTGGTATCTGC
GCTCTGCTGAAGCCAGTTACCTTCGGAAAAAGAGTTGGTAGCTCTTGATCCGGCAAACAAACCACCGCTG
GTAGCGGTGGTTTTTTTGTTTGCAAGCAGCAGATTACGCGCAGAAAAAAAGGATCTCAAGAAGATCCTTT
GATCTTTTCTACGGGGTCTGACGCTCAGTGGAACGAAAACTCACGTTAAGGGATTTTGGTCATGAGATTA
TCAAAAAGGATCTTCACCTAGATCCTTTTAAATTAAAAATGAAGTTTTAAATCAATCTAAAGTATATATG
AGTAAACTTGGTCTGACAGTTACCAATGCTTAATCAGTGAGGCACCTATCTCAGCGATCTGTCTATTTCG
TTCATCCATAGTTGCATTTAAATTTCCGAACTCTCCAAGGCCCTCGTCGGAAAATCTTCAAACCTTTCGT
CCGATCCATCTTGCAGGCTACCTCTCGAACGAACTATCGCAAGTCTCTTGGCCGGCCTTGCGCCTTGGCT
ATTGCTTGGCAGCGCCTATCGCCAGGTATTACTCCAATCCCGAATATCCGAGATCGGGATCACCCGAGAG
AAGTTCAACCTACATCCTCAATCCCGATCTATCCGAGATCCGAGGAATATCGAAATCGGGGCGCGCCTGG
TGTACCGAGAACGATCCTCTCAGTGCGAGTCTCGACGATCCATATCGTTGCTTGGCAGTCAGCCAGTCGG
AATCCAGCTTGGGACCCAGGAAGTCCAATCGTCAGATATTGTACTCAAGCCTGGTCACGGCAGCGTACCG
ATCTGTTTAAACCTAGATATTGATAGTCTGATCGGTCAACGTATAATCGAGTCCTAGCTTTTGCAAACAT
CTATCAAGAGACAGGATCAGCAGGAGGCTTTCGCATGAGTATTCAACATTTCCGTGTCGCCCTTATTCCC
TTTTTTGCGGCATTTTGCCTTCCTGTTTTTGCTCACCCAGAAACGCTGGTGAAAGTAAAAGATGCTGAAG
ATCAGTTGGGTGCGCGAGTGGGTTACATCGAACTGGATCTCAACAGCGGTAAGATCCTTGAGAGTTTTCG
CCCCGAAGAACGCTTTCCAATGATGAGCACTTTTAAAGTTCTGCTATGTGGCGCGGTATTATCCCGTATT
GACGCCGGGCAAGAGCAACTCGGTCGCCGCATACACTATTCTCAGAATGACTTGGTTGAGTATTCACCAG
TCACAGAAAAGCATCTTACGGATGGCATGACAGTAAGAGAATTATGCAGTGCTGCCATAACCATGAGTGA
TAACACTGCGGCCAACTTACTTCTGACAACGATTGGAGGACCGAAGGAGCTAACCGCTTTTTTGCACAAC
ATGGGGGATCATGTAACTCGCCTTGATCGTTGGGAACCGGAGCTGAATGAAGCCATACCAAACGACGAGC
GTGACACCACGATGCCTGTAGCAATGGCAACAACCTTGCGTAAACTATTAACTGGCGAACTACTTACTCT
AGCTTCCCGGCAACAGTTGATAGACTGGATGGAGGCGGATAAAGTTGCAGGACCACTTCTGCGCTCGGCC
CTTCCGGCTGGCTGGTTTATTGCTGATAAATCTGGAGCCGGTGAGCGTGGGTCTCGCGGTATCATTGCAG
CACTGGGGCCAGATGGTAAGCCCTCCCGTATCGTAGTTATCTACACGACGGGGAGTCAGGCAACTATGGA
TGAACGAAATAGACAGATCGCTGAGATAGGTGCCTCACTGATTAAGCATTGGTAACCGATTCTAGGTGCA
TTGGCGCAGAAAAAAATGCCTGATGCGACGCTGCGCGTCTTATACTCCCACATATGCCAGATTCAGCAAC
GGATACGGCTTCCCCAACTTGCCCACTTCCATACGTGTCCTCCTTACCAGAAATTTATCCTTAAGATCCC
GAATCGTTTAAACTCGACTCTGGCTCTATCGAATCTCCGTCGTTTCGAGCTTACGCGAACAGCCGTGGCG
CTCATTTGCTCGTCGGGCATCGAATCTCGTCAGCTATCGTCAGCTTACCTTTTTGGCAGCGATCGCGGCT
CCCGACATCTTGGACCATTAGCTCCACAGGTATCTTCTTCCCTCTAGTGGTCATAACAGCAGCTTCAGCT
ACCTCTCAATTCAAAAAACCCCTCAAGACCCGTTTAGAGGCCCCAAGGGGTTATGCTATCAATCGTTGCG
TTACACACACAAAAAACCAACACACATCCATCTTCGATGGATAGCGATTTTATTATCTAACTGCTGATCG
AGTGTAGCCAGATCTAGTAATCAATTACGGGGTCATTAGTTCATAGCCCATATATGGAGTTCCGCGTTAC
ATAACTTACGGTAAATGGCCCGCCTGGCTGACCGCCCAACGACCCCCGCCCATTGACGTCAATAATGACG
TATGTTCCCATAGTAACGCCAATAGGGACTTTCCATTGACGTCAATGGGTGGAGTATTTACGGTAAACTG
CCCACTTGGCAGTACATCAAGTGTATCATATGCCAAGTACGCCCCCTATTGACGTCAATGACGGTAAATG
GCCCGCCTGGCATTATGCCCAGTACATGACCTTATGGGACTTTCCTACTTGGCAGTACATCTACGTATTA
GTCATCGCTATTACCATGCTGATGCGGTTTTGGCAGTACATCAATGGGCGTGGATAGCGGTTTGACTCAC
GGGGATTTCCAAGTCTCCACCCCATTGACGTCAATGGGAGTTTGTTTTGGCACCAAAATCAACGGGACTT
TCCAAAATGTCGTAACAACTCCGCCCCATTGACGCAAATGGGCGGTAGGCGTGTACGGTGGGAGGTCTAT
ATAAGCAGAGCTGGTTTAGTGAACCGTCAGATCAGATCTTTGTCGATCCTACCATCCACTCGACACACCC
GCCAGCGGCCGC
