Features (pLannotate 1.2.2; 18 found; start..end, strand, type, name):
      1..304     +  enhancer       CMV enhancer: human cytomegalovirus immediate early enhancer
    377..394     -  promoter       CMV promoter (fragment): human cytomegalovirus (CMV) immediate early promoter
    457..508     +  promoter       CMVd2 promoter: truncated human cytomegalovirus (CMV) immediate early promoter that yields moderately reduced expression relative to the full-length promoter
    583..1407    +  CDS            AP3A_SARS2: Experimental evidence at protein level: Swiss-Prot protein existence level 1. Plays a role in virus egress via lysosomal trafficking (PubMed:33157038, PubMed:33422265). Forms homotetrameric ion channels (viroporin) localized at endosomes and lysosomes, that may induce deacidification of lysosomes thereby allowing safe virion egress through lysosomal trafficking (By similarity) (PubMed:33157038, PubMed:33422265). Also blocks formation of autolysosomes through binding and sequestering host TMUB1/HOPS on late endosomes. This prevents fusion of autophagosomes with lysosomes, disrupting autophagy a
   1429..1446    +  CDS            6xHis: 6xHis affinity tag
   1499..1620    -  polyA_signal   SV40 poly(A) signal: SV40 polyadenylation signal
   1643..1712    -  CDS            large T antigen (fragment): large T antigen from SV40 (simian virus 40)
   1735..1781    +  terminator     T7 terminator: transcription terminator for bacteriophage T7 RNA polymerase
   1811..1947    +  terminator     rrnG terminator: transcription terminator from the E. coli ribosomal RNA rrnG operon (Albrechtsen et al., 1991)
   1992..2063    +  misc_feature   3' β-globin insulator: insulator downstream of the human β-globin locus (Farrell et al., 2002)
   2289..2877    -  rep_origin     ori: high-copy-number ColE1/pMB1/pBR322/pUC origin of replication
   3049..3113    -  CDS            bla(M) (fragment): β-lactamase lacking the signal sequence; bla(M); allows cytosolic expression of β-lactamase
   3623..4483    +  CDS            AmpR: β-lactamase; bla; confers resistance to ampicillin, carbenicillin, and related antibiotics
   4496..4632    +  terminator     rrnG terminator: transcription terminator from the E. coli ribosomal RNA rrnG operon (Albrechtsen et al., 1991)
   4784..4855    +  misc_feature   5' β-globin insulator: insulator upstream of the human β-globin locus (Farrell et al., 2002)
   4860..4906    -  terminator     T7 terminator: transcription terminator for bacteriophage T7 RNA polymerase
   4924..4972    -  polyA_signal   poly(A) signal: synthetic polyadenylation signal
   5003..5052    +  enhancer       CMV enhancer (fragment): human cytomegalovirus immediate early enhancer
>Addgene plasmid #152930 | pGBW-m4133669 | addgene full sequence | sequence record 342381 | Addgene NGS Result
CGTTACATAACTTACGGTAAATGGCCCGCCTGGCTGACCGCCCAACGACCCCCGCCCATTGACGTCAATA
ATGACGTATGTTCCCATAGTAACGCCAATAGGGACTTTCCATTGACGTCAATGGGTGGAGTATTTACGGT
AAACTGCCCACTTGGCAGTACATCAAGTGTATCATATGCCAAGTACGCCCCCTATTGACGTCAATGACGG
TAAATGGCCCGCCTGGCATTATGCCCAGTACATGACCTTATGGGACTTTCCTACTTGGCAGTACATCTAC
GTATTAGTCATCGCTATTACCATGCTGATGCGGTTTTGGCAGTACATCAATGGGCGTGGATAGCGGTTTG
ACTCACGGGGATTTCCAAGTCTCCACCCCATTGACGTCAATGGGAGTTTGTTTTGGCACCAAAATCAACG
GGACTTTCCAAAATGTCGTAACAACTCCGCCCCATTGACGCAAATGGGCGGTAGGCGTGTACGGTGGGAG
GTCTATATAAGCAGAGCTGGTTTAGTGAACCGTCAGATCAGATCTTTGTCGATCCTACCATCCACTCGAC
ACACCCGCCAGCGGCCGCCACCATGGATTTGTTTATGAGAATCTTCACAATTGGAACTGTAACTTTGAAG
CAAGGTGAAATCAAGGATGCTACTCCTTCAGATTTTGTTCGCGCTACTGCAACGATACCGATACAAGCCT
CACTCCCTTTCGGATGGCTTATTGTTGGCGTTGCACTTCTTGCTGTTTTTCAGAGCGCTTCCAAAATCAT
AACCCTCAAAAAGAGATGGCAACTAGCACTCTCCAAGGGTGTTCACTTTGTTTGCAACTTGCTGTTGTTG
TTTGTAACAGTTTACTCACACCTTTTGCTCGTTGCTGCTGGCCTTGAAGCCCCTTTTCTCTATCTTTATG
CTTTAGTCTACTTCTTGCAGAGTATAAACTTTGTAAGAATAATAATGAGGCTTTGGCTTTGCTGGAAATG
CCGTTCCAAAAACCCATTACTTTATGATGCCAACTATTTTCTTTGCTGGCATACTAATTGTTACGACTAT
TGTATACCTTACAATAGTGTAACTTCTTCAATTGTCATTACTTCAGGTGATGGCACAACAAGTCCTATTT
CTGAACATGACTACCAGATTGGTGGTTATACTGAAAAATGGGAATCTGGAGTAAAAGACTGTGTTGTATT
ACACAGTTACTTCACTTCAGACTATTACCAGCTGTACTCAACTCAATTGAGTACAGACACTGGTGTTGAA
CATGTTACCTTCTTCATCTACAATAAAATTGTTGATGAGCCTGAAGAACATGTCCAAATTCACACAATCG
ACGGTTCATCCGGAGTTGTTAATCCAGTAATGGAACCAATTTATGATGAACCGACGACGACTACTAGCGT
GCCTTTGGAAAACCTTTACTTTCAGTCGCACCATCACCATCACCATTAAGCTAGCTTGACTGACTGAGAT
ACAGCGTACCTTCAGCTCACAGACATGATAAGATACATTGATGAGTTTGGACAAACCACAACTAGAATGC
AGTGAAAAAAATGCTTTATTTGTGAAATTTGTGATGCTATTGCTTTATTTGTAACCATTATAAGCTGCAA
TAAACAAGTTAACAACAACAATTGCATTCATTTTATGTTTCAGGTTCAGGGGGAGGTGTGGGAGGTTTTT
TAAAGCAAGTAAAACCTCTACAAATGTGGTATTGGCCCATCTCTATCGGTATCGTAGCATAACCCCTTGG
GGCCTCTAAACGGGTCTTGAGGGGTTTTTTGTGCCCCTCGGGCCGGATTGCTATCTACCGGCATTGGCGC
AGAAAAAAATGCCTGATGCGACGCTGCGCGTCTTATACTCCCACATATGCCAGATTCAGCAACGGATACG
GCTTCCCCAACTTGCCCACTTCCATACGTGTCCTCCTTACCAGAAATTTATCCTTAAGGTCGTCAGCTAT
CCTGCAGGCGATCTCTCGATTTCGATCAAGACATTCCTTTAATGGTCTTTTCTGGACACCACTAGGGGTC
AGAAGTAGTTCATCAAACTTTCTTCCCTCCCTAATCTCATTGGTTACCTTGGGCTATCGAAACTTAATTA
ACCAGTCAAGTCAGCTACTTGGCGAGATCGACTTGTCTGGGTTTCGACTACGCTCAGAATTGCGTCAGTC
AAGTTCGATCTGGTCCTTGCTATTGCACCCGTTCTCCGATTACGAGTTTCATTTAAATCATGTGAGCAAA
AGGCCAGCAAAAGGCCAGGAACCGTAAAAAGGCCGCGTTGCTGGCGTTTTTCCATAGGCTCCGCCCCCCT
GACGAGCATCACAAAAATCGACGCTCAAGTCAGAGGTGGCGAAACCCGACAGGACTATAAAGATACCAGG
CGTTTCCCCCTGGAAGCTCCCTCGTGCGCTCTCCTGTTCCGACCCTGCCGCTTACCGGATACCTGTCCGC
CTTTCTCCCTTCGGGAAGCGTGGCGCTTTCTCATAGCTCACGCTGTAGGTATCTCAGTTCGGTGTAGGTC
GTTCGCTCCAAGCTGGGCTGTGTGCACGAACCCCCCGTTCAGCCCGACCGCTGCGCCTTATCCGGTAACT
ATCGTCTTGAGTCCAACCCGGTAAGACACGACTTATCGCCACTGGCAGCAGCCACTGGTAACAGGATTAG
CAGAGCGAGGTATGTAGGCGGTGCTACAGAGTTCTTGAAGTGGTGGCCTAACTACGGCTACACTAGAAGA
ACAGTATTTGGTATCTGCGCTCTGCTGAAGCCAGTTACCTTCGGAAAAAGAGTTGGTAGCTCTTGATCCG
GCAAACAAACCACCGCTGGTAGCGGTGGTTTTTTTGTTTGCAAGCAGCAGATTACGCGCAGAAAAAAAGG
ATCTCAAGAAGATCCTTTGATCTTTTCTACGGGGTCTGACGCTCAGTGGAACGAAAACTCACGTTAAGGG
ATTTTGGTCATGAGATTATCAAAAAGGATCTTCACCTAGATCCTTTTAAATTAAAAATGAAGTTTTAAAT
CAATCTAAAGTATATATGAGTAAACTTGGTCTGACAGTTACCAATGCTTAATCAGTGAGGCACCTATCTC
AGCGATCTGTCTATTTCGTTCATCCATAGTTGCATTTAAATTTCCGAACTCTCCAAGGCCCTCGTCGGAA
AATCTTCAAACCTTTCGTCCGATCCATCTTGCAGGCTACCTCTCGAACGAACTATCGCAAGTCTCTTGGC
CGGCCTTGCGCCTTGGCTATTGCTTGGCAGCGCCTATCGCCAGGTATTACTCCAATCCCGAATATCCGAG
ATCGGGATCACCCGAGAGAAGTTCAACCTACATCCTCAATCCCGATCTATCCGAGATCCGAGGAATATCG
AAATCGGGGCGCGCCTGGTGTACCGAGAACGATCCTCTCAGTGCGAGTCTCGACGATCCATATCGTTGCT
TGGCAGTCAGCCAGTCGGAATCCAGCTTGGGACCCAGGAAGTCCAATCGTCAGATATTGTACTCAAGCCT
GGTCACGGCAGCGTACCGATCTGTTTAAACCTAGATATTGATAGTCTGATCGGTCAACGTATAATCGAGT
CCTAGCTTTTGCAAACATCTATCAAGAGACAGGATCAGCAGGAGGCTTTCGCATGAGTATTCAACATTTC
CGTGTCGCCCTTATTCCCTTTTTTGCGGCATTTTGCCTTCCTGTTTTTGCTCACCCAGAAACGCTGGTGA
AAGTAAAAGATGCTGAAGATCAGTTGGGTGCRCGAGTGGGTTACATCGAACTGGATCTCAACAGCGGTAA
GATCCTTGAGAGTTTTCGCCCCGAAGAACGYTTTCCAATGATGAGCACTTTTAAAGTTCTGCTATGTGGC
GCGGTATTATCCCGTATTGACGCCGGGCAAGAGCAACTCGGTCGCCGCATACACTATTCTCAGAATGACT
TGGTTGAGTAYTCACCAGTCACAGAAAAGCATCTTACGGATGGCATGACAGTAAGAGAATTATGCAGTGC
TGCCATAACCATGAGTGATAACACTGCGGCCAACTTACTTCTGACAACGATYGGAGGACCGAAGGAGCTA
ACCGCTTTTTTGCACAACATGGGGGATCATGTAACTCGCCTTGATCGTTGGGAACCGGAGCTGAATGAAG
CCATACCAAACGACGAGCGTGACACCACGATGCCTGTAGCAATGGCAACAACSTTGCGYAAACTATTAAC
TGGCGAACTACTTACTCTAGCTTCCCGGCAACARTTRATAGACTGGATGGAGGCGGATAAAGTTGCAGGA
CCACTTCTGCGCTCGGCCCTTCCGGCTGGCTGGTTTATTGCTGATAAATCTGGAGCCGGTGAGCGTGGRW
SYCGCGGTATCATTGCAGCACTGGGGCCAGATGGTAAGCCCTCCCGTATCGTAGTTATCTACACGACGGG
GAGTCAGGCAACTATGGATGAACGAAATAGACAGATCGCTGAGATAGGTGCCTCACTGATTAAGCATTGG
TAACCGATTCTAGGTGCATTGGCGCAGAAAAAAATGCCTGATGCGACGCTGCGCGTCTTATACTCCCACA
TATGCCAGATTCAGCAACGGATACGGCTTCCCCAACTTGCCCACTTCCATACGTGTCCTCCTTACCAGAA
ATTTATCCTTAAGATCCCGAATCGTTTAAACTCGACTCTGGCTCTATCGAATCTCCGTCGTTTCGAGCTT
ACGCGAACAGCCGTGGCGCTCATTTGCTCGTCGGGCATCGAATCTCGTCAGCTATCGTCAGCTTACCTTT
TTGGCAGCGATCGCGGCTCCCGACATCTTGGACCATTAGCTCCACAGGTATCTTCTTCCCTCTAGTGGTC
ATAACAGCAGCTTCAGCTACCTCTCAATTCAAAAAACCCCTCAAGACCCGTTTAGAGGCCCCAAGGGGTT
ATGCTATCAATCGTTGCGTTACACACACAAAAAACCAACACACATCCATCTTCGATGGATAGCGATTTTA
TTATCTAACTGCTGATCGAGTGTAGCCAGATCTAGTAATCAATTACGGGGTCATTAGTTCATAGCCCATA
TATGGAGTTCCG
